LOCUS       pLIB 4970 bp DNA circular SYN 02-JUN-2016
DEFINITION
ACCESSION   pLIB
KEYWORDS    .
SOURCE      Unknown.
  ORGANISM  Unknown Unclassified.
FEATURES             Location/Qualifiers
     CDS             687..1547
                     /gene="AmpR"
     misc_signal     2611..2835
                     /gene="Tn7R"
     CDS             complement(2902..3435)
                     /gene="GentaR"
     misc_signal     4048..4081
                     /gene="LoxP"
     misc_signal     4105..4131
                     /gene="Cas_for"
     misc_signal     4132..4162
                     /gene="Polh Promoter"
     misc_signal     4221..4223
                     /gene="mut. polh start"
     misc_signal     4418..4609
                     /gene="SV40 polyA"
     misc_signal     complement(4686..4709)
                     /gene="Cas_rev"
     misc_signal     4723..4888
                     /gene="Tn7L"
     source          1..4970
                     /dnas_title="pLIB"
ORIGIN
        1 ttctctgtca cagaatgaaa atttttctgt catctcttcg ttattaatgt ttgtaattga
       61 ctgaatatca acgcttattt gcagcctgaa tggcgaatgg gnnnnnnnnn nnnnnnnnnn
      121 nnnnnnnnnn nnnnnnnnnn nnnnnnnnnn nnnnnnnnnn nnnnnnnnnn nnnnnnnnnn
      181 nnnnnnnnnn nnnnnnnnnn nnnnnnnnnn nnnnnnnnnn nnnnncnnnn nnnnnnnnnn
      241 nnnnnnnnnn nnnnnnnnnn nnnnnnnnnn nnnnnnnnnn nnnnnnnnnn nnnnnnnnnn
      301 nnnnnnnnnn nnnnnnnann nnnnnnnnnn nnnnnnnnnn nnnnnnnnnn nnnnnnnnnn
      361 nnnnnnncct ttgacgttgg agtccacgtt cttnnnnnnn nnnnnnnnnn nnnnnnnnnn
      421 nnnnnnnnnn accctatctc ggtctattct tttgatttat aagggatttt gccgatttcg
      481 gcctattggt taaaaaatga gctgatttaa caaaaattta acgcgaattt taacaaaata
      541 ttaacgctta caatttaggt ggcacttttc ggggaaatgt gcgcggaacc cctatttgtt
      601 tatttttcta aatacattca aatatgtatc cgctcatgag acaataaccc tgataaatgc
      661 ttcaataata ttgaaaaagg aagagtatga gtattcaaca tttccgtgtc gcccttattc
      721 ccttttttgc ggcattttgc cttcctgttt ttgctcaccc agaaacgctg gtgaaagtaa
      781 aagatgctga agatcagttg ggtgcacgag tgggttacat cgaactggat ctcaacagcg
      841 gtaagatcct tgagagtttt cgccccgaag aacgttttcc aatgatgagc acttttaaag
      901 ttctgctatg tggcgcggta ttatcccgta ttgacgccgg gcaagagcaa ctcggtcgcc
      961 gcatacacta ttctcagaat gacttggttg agtactcacc agtcacagaa aagcatctta
     1021 cggatggcat gacagtaaga gaattatgca gtgctgccat aaccatgagt gataacactg
     1081 cggccaactt acttctgaca acgatcggag gaccgaagga gctaaccgct tttttgcaca
     1141 acatggggga tcatgtaact cgccttgatc gttgggaacc ggagctgaat gaagccatac
     1201 caaacgacga gcgtgacacc acgatgcctg tagcaatggc aacaacgttg cgcaaactat
     1261 taactggcga actacttact ctagcttccc ggcaacaatt aatagactgg atggaggcgg
     1321 ataaagttgc aggaccactt ctgcgctcgg cccttccggc tggctggttt attgctgata
     1381 aatctggagc cggtgagcgt gggtctcgcg gtatcattgc agcactgggg ccagatggta
     1441 agccctcccg tatcgtagtt atctacacga cggggagtca ggcaactatg gatgaacgaa
     1501 atagacagat cgctgagata ggtgcctcac tgattaagca ttggtaactg tcagaccaag
     1561 tttactcata tatactttag attgatttaa aacttcattt ttaatttaaa aggatctagg
     1621 tgaagatcct ttttgataat ctcatgacca aaatccctta acgtgagttt tcgttccact
     1681 gagcgtcaga ccccgtagaa aagatcaaag gatcttcttg agatcctttt tttctgcgcg
     1741 taatctgctg cttgcaaaca aaaaaaccac cgctaccagc ggtggtttgt ttgccggatc
     1801 aagagctacc aactcttttt ccgaaggtaa ctggcttcag cagagcgcag ataccaaata
     1861 ctgttcttct agtgtagccg tagttaggcc accacttcaa gaactctgta gcaccgccta
     1921 catacctcgc tctgctaatc ctgttaccag tggctgctgc cagtggcgat aagtcgtgtc
     1981 ttaccgggtt ggactcaaga cgatagttac cggataaggc gcagcggtcg ggctgaacgg
     2041 ggggttcgtg cacacagccc agcttggagc gaacgaccta caccgaactg agatacctac
     2101 agcgtgagct atgagaaagc gccacgcttc ccgaagggag aaaggcggac aggtatccgg
     2161 taagcggcag ggtcggaaca ggagagcgca cgagggagct tccaggggga aacgcctggt
     2221 atctttatag tcctgtcggg tttcgccacc tctgacttga gcgtcgattt ttgtgatgct
     2281 cgtcaggggg gcggagccta tggaaaaacg ccagcaacgc ggccttttta cggttcctgg
     2341 ccttttgctg gccttttgct cacatgttct ttcctgcgtt atcccctgat tctgtggata
     2401 accgtattac cgcctttgag tgagctgata ccgctcgccg cagccgaacg accgagcgca
     2461 gcgagtcagt gagcgaggaa gcggaagagc gcctgatgcg gtattttctc cttacgcatc
     2521 tgtgcggtat ttcacaccgc atagaccagc cgcgtaacct ggcaaaatcg gttacggttg
     2581 agtaataaat ggatgccctg cgtaagcggg tgtgggcgga caataaagtc ttaaactgaa
     2641 caaaatagat ctaaactatg acaataaagt cttaaactag acagaatagt tgtaaactga
     2701 aatcagtcca gttatgctgt gaaaaagcat actggacttt tgttatggct aaagcaaact
     2761 cttcattttc tgaagtgcaa attgcccgtc gtattaaaga ggggcgtggc caagggcatg
     2821 gtaaagacta tattcgcggc gttgtgacaa tttaccgaac aactccgcgg ccgggaagcc
     2881 gatctcggct tgaacgaatt gttaggtggc ggtacttggg tcgatatcaa agtgcatcac
     2941 ttcttcccgt atgcccaact ttgtatagag agccactgcg ggatcgtcac cgtaatctgc
     3001 ttgcacgtag atcacataag caccaagcgc gttggcctca tgcttgagga gattgatgag
     3061 cgcggtggca atgccctgcc tccggtgctc gccggagact gcgagatcat agatatagat
     3121 ctcactacgc ggctgctcaa acttgggcag aacgtaagcc gcgagagcgc caacaaccgc
     3181 ttcttggtcg aaggcagcaa gcgcgatgaa tgtcttacta cggagcaagt tcccgaggta
     3241 atcggagtcc ggctgatgtt gggagtaggt ggctacgtct ccgaactcac gaccgaaaag
     3301 atcaagagca gcccgcatgg atttgacttg gtcagggccg agcctacatg tgcgaatgat
     3361 gcccatactt gagccaccta actttgtttt agggcgactg ccctgctgcg taacatcgtt
     3421 gctgctgcgt aacatcgttg ctgctccata acatcaaaca tcgacccacg gcgtaacgcg
     3481 cttgctgctt ggatgcccga ggcatagact gtacaaaaaa acagtcataa caagccatga
     3541 aaaccgccac tgcgccgtta ccaccgctgc gttcggtcaa ggttctggac cagttgcgtg
     3601 agcgcatacg ctacttgcat tacagtttac gaaccgaaca ggcttatgtc aactgggttc
     3661 gtgccttcat ccgtttccac ggtgtgcgtc acccggcaac cttgggcagc agcgaagtcg
     3721 aggcatttct gtcctggctg gcgaacgagc gcaaggtttc ggtctccacg catcgtcagg
     3781 cattggcggc cttgctgttc ttctacggca aggtgctgtg cacggatctg cccttgcttc
     3841 aggagatcgg tagacctcgg ccgtcgcggc gcttgccggt ggtgctgacc ccggatgaag
     3901 tggttcgcat cctcggtttt ctggaaggcg agcatcgttt gttcgcccag gactctagct
     3961 atagttctag tggttggcta cagctttgtt tgtactatca acaggttgaa ctgctgatca
     4021 acagatcctc tacgcggccg cggtaccata acttcgtata gcatacatta tacgaagtta
     4081 tctggtttta ctagtatcga ttcgcgacct actccggaat attaatagat catggagata
     4141 attaaaatga taaccatctc gcaaataaat aagtatttta ctgttttcgt aacagttttg
     4201 taataaaaaa acctataaat attccggatt attcataccg tcccaccatc gggcgcggat
     4261 cccggtccga agcgcgcgga attcaaaggc ctacgtcgac gagctcacta gtcgcggccg
     4321 ctttcgaatc tagagcctgc agtctcgaca agcttgtcga gaagtactag aggatcataa
     4381 tcagccatac cacatttgta gaggttttac ttgctttaaa aaacctccca cacctccccc
     4441 tgaacctgaa acataaaatg aatgcaattg ttgttgttaa cttgtttatt gcagcttata
     4501 atggttacaa ataaagcaat agcatcacaa atttcacaaa taaagcattt ttttcactgc
     4561 attctagttg tggtttgtcc aaactcatca atgtatctta tcatgtctgg atctgatcac
     4621 tgcttgagcc tagaagatcc ggctgctaac aaagcccgaa aggaagctga gttggctgct
     4681 gccaccgctg agcaataact atcataaccc ctaggagatc cgaaccagat aagtgaaatc
     4741 tagttccaaa ctattttgtc atttttaatt ttcgtattag cttacgacgc tacacccagt
     4801 tcccatctat tttgtcactc ttccctaaat aatccttaaa aactccattt ccacccctcc
     4861 cagttcccaa ctattttgtc cgcccacagc ggggcatttt tcttcctgtt atgtttttaa
     4921 tcaaacatcc tgccaactcc atgtgacaaa ccgtcatctt cggctacttt
//
