>Addgene plasmid #80610 | pLIB | addgene full sequence | sequence record 364662 | Addgene NGS Result
AGGTGGCTACGTCTCCGAACTCACGACCGAAAAGATCAAGAGCAGCCCGCATGGATTTGACTTGGTCAGG
GCCGAGCCTACATGTGCGAATGATGCCCATACTTGAGCCACCTAACTTTGTTTTAGGGCGACTGCCCTGC
TGCGTAACATCGTTGCTGCTGCGTAACATCGTTGCTGCTCCATAACATCAAACATCGACCCACGGCGTAA
CGCGCTTGCTGCTTGGATGCCCGAGGCATAGACTGTACAAAAAAACAGTCATAACAAGCCATGAAAACCG
CCACTGCGCCGTTACCACCGCTGCGTTCGGTCAAGGTTCTGGACCAGTTGCGTGAGCGCATACGCTACTT
GCATTACAGTTTACGAACCGAACAGGCTTATGTCAACTGGGTTTGTGCCTTCATCCGTTTCCACGGTGTG
CGTCACCCGGCAACCTTGGGCAGCAGCGAAGTCGAGGCATTTCTGTCCTGGCTGGCGAACGAGCGCAAGG
TTTCGGTCTCCACGCATCGTCAGGCATTGGCGGCCTTGCTGTTCTTCTACGGCAAGGTGCTGTGCACGGA
TCTGCCCTTGCTTCAGGAGATCGGTAGACCTCGGCCGTCGCGGCGCTTGCCGGTGGTGCTGACCCCGGAT
GAAGTGGTTCGCATCCTCGGTTTTCTGGAAGGCGAGCATCGTTTGTTCGCCCAGGACTCTAGCTATAGTT
CTAGTGGTTGGCTACAGCTTTGTTTGTACTATCAACAGGTTGAACTGCTGATCAACAGATCCTCTACGCG
GCCGCGGTACCATAACTTCGTATAGCATACATTATACGAAGTTATCTGGTTTTACTAGTATCGATTCGCG
ACCTACTCCGGAATATTAATAGATCATGGAGATAATTAAAATGATAACCATCTCGCAAATAAATAAGTAT
TTTACTGTTTTCGTAACAGTTTTGTAATAAAAAAACCTATAAATATTCCGGATTATTCATACCGTCCCAC
CATCGGGCGCGGATCCCGGTCCGAAGCGCGCGGAATTCAAAGGCCTACGTCGACGAGCTCACTAGTCGCG
GCCGCTTTCGAATCTAGAGCCTGCAGTCTCGACAAGCTTGTCGAGAAGTACTAGAGGATCATAATCAGCC
ATACCACATTTGTAGAGGTTTTACTTGCTTTAAAAAACCTCCCACACCTCCCCCTGAACCTGAAACATAA
AATGAATGCAATTGTTGTTGTTAACTTGTTTATTGCAGCTTATAATGGTTACAAATAAAGCAATAGCATC
ACAAATTTCACAAATAAAGCATTTTTTTCACTGCATTCTAGTTGTGGTTTGTCCAAACTCATCAATGTAT
CTTATCATGTCTGGATCTGATCACTGCTTGAGCCTAGAAGATCCGGCTGCTAACAAAGCCCGAAAGGAAG
CTGAGTTGGCTGCTGCCACCGCTGAGCAATAACTATCATAACCCCTAGGAGATCCGAACCAGATAAGTGA
AATCTAGTTCCAAACTATTTTGTCATTTTTAATTTTCGTATTAGCTTACGACGCTACACCCAGTTCCCAT
CTATTTTGTCACTCTTCCCTAAATAATCCTTAAAAACTCCATTTCCACCCCTCCCAGTTCCCAACTATTT
TGTCCGCCCACAGCGGGGCATTTTTCTTCCTGTTATGTTTTTAATCAAACATCCTGCCAACTCCATGTGA
CAAACCGTCATCTTCGGCTACTTTTTCTCTGTCACAGAATGAAAATTTTTCTGTCATCTCTTCGTTATTA
ATGTTTGTAATTGACTGAATATCAACGCTTATTTGCAGCCTGAATGGCGAATGGG
[124 nt withheld, positions 1806-1929]
C
[91 nt withheld, positions 1931-2021]
A
[49 nt withheld, positions 2023-2071]
CCTTTGACGTTGGAGTCCACGTTCTT
[37 nt withheld, positions 2098-2134]
ACCCTATCTCGGTCTATTCTTTTGATTTATAAGGGATTTTGCCGATTTCGGCCTATTGGTTAAAAAATGA
GCTGATTTAACAAAAATTTAACGCGAATTTTAACAAAATATTAACGCTTACAATTTAGGTGGCACTTTTC
GGGGAAATGTGCGCGGAACCCCTATTTGTTTATTTTTCTAAATACATTCAAATATGTATCCGCTCATGAG
ACAATAACCCTGATAAATGCTTCAATAATATTGAAAAAGGAAGAGTATGAGTATTCAACATTTCCGTGTC
GCCCTTATTCCCTTTTTTGCGGCATTTTGCCTTCCTGTTTTTGCTCACCCAGAAACGCTGGTGAAAGTAA
AAGATGCTGAAGATCAGTTGGGTGCACGAGTGGGTTACATCGAACTGGATCTCAACAGCGGTAAGATCCT
TGAGAGTTTTCGCCCCGAAGAACGTTTTCCAATGATGAGCACTTTTAAAGTTCTGCTATGTGGCGCGGTA
TTATCCCGTATTGACGCCGGGCAAGAGCAACTCGGTCGCCGCATACACTATTCTCAGAATGACTTGGTTG
AGTACTCACCAGTCACAGAAAAGCATCTTACGGATGGCATGACAGTAAGAGAATTATGCAGTGCTGCCAT
AACCATGAGTGATAACACTGCGGCCAACTTACTTCTGACAACGATCGGAGGACCGAAGGAGCTAACCGCT
TTTTTGCACAACATGGGGGATCATGTAACTCGCCTTGATCGTTGGGAACCGGAGCTGAATGAAGCCATAC
CAAACGACGAGCGTGACACCACGATGCCTGTAGCAATGGCAACAACGTTGCGCAAACTATTAACTGGCGA
ACTACTTACTCTAGCTTCCCGGCAACAATTAATAGACTGGATGGAGGCGGATAAAGTTGCAGGACCACTT
CTGCGCTCGGCCCTTCCGGCTGGCTGGTTTATTGCTGATAAATCTGGAGCCGGTGAGCGTGGGTCTCGCG
GTATCATTGCAGCACTGGGGCCAGATGGTAAGCCCTCCCGTATCGTAGTTATCTACACGACGGGGAGTCA
GGCAACTATGGATGAACGAAATAGACAGATCGCTGAGATAGGTGCCTCACTGATTAAGCATTGGTAACTG
TCAGACCAAGTTTACTCATATATACTTTAGATTGATTTAAAACTTCATTTTTAATTTAAAAGGATCTAGG
TGAAGATCCTTTTTGATAATCTCATGACCAAAATCCCTTAACGTGAGTTTTCGTTCCACTGAGCGTCAGA
CCCCGTAGAAAAGATCAAAGGATCTTCTTGAGATCCTTTTTTTCTGCGCGTAATCTGCTGCTTGCAAACA
AAAAAACCACCGCTACCAGCGGTGGTTTGTTTGCCGGATCAAGAGCTACCAACTCTTTTTCCGAAGGTAA
CTGGCTTCAGCAGAGCGCAGATACCAAATACTATTCTTCTAGTGTAGCCGTAGTTAGGCCACCACTTCAA
GAACTCTGTAGCACCGCCTACATACCTCGCTCTGCTAATCCTGTTACCAGTGGCTGCTGCCAGTGGCGAT
AAGTCGTGTCTTACCGGGTTGGACTCAAGACGATAGTTACCGGATAAGGCGCAGCGGTCGGGCTGAACGG
GGGGTTCGTGCACACAGCCCAGCTTGGAGCGAACGACCTACACCGAACTGAGATACCTACAGCGTGAGCT
ATGAGAAAGCGCCACGCTTCCCGAAGGGAGAAAGGCGGACAGGTATCCGGTAAGCGGCAGGGTCGGAACA
GGAGAGCGCACGAGGGAGCTTCCAGGGGGAAACGCCTGGTATCTTTATAGTCCTGTCGGGTTTCGCCACC
TCTGACTTGAGCGTCGATTTTTGTGATGCTCGTCAGGGGGGCGGAGCCTATGGAAAAACGCCAGCAACGC
GGCCTTTTTACGGTTCCTGGCCTTTTGCTGGCCTTTTGCTCACATGTTCTTTCCTGCGTTATCCCCTGAT
TCTGTGGATAACCGTATTACCGCCTTTGAGTGAGCTGATACCGCTCGCCGCAGCCGAACGACCGAGCGCA
GCGAGTCAGTGAGCGAGGAAGCGGAAGAGCGCCTGATGCGGTATTTTCTCCTTACGCATCTGTGCGGTAT
TTCACACCGCATAGACCAGCCGCGTAACCTGGCAAAATCGGTTACGGTTGAGTAATAAATGGATGCCCTG
CGTAAGCGGGTGTGGGCGGACAATAAAGTCTTAAACTGAACAAAATAGATCTAAACTATGACAATAAAGT
CTTAAACTAGACAGAATAGTTGTAAACTGAAATCAGTCCAGTTATGCTGTGAAAAAGCATACTGGACTTT
TGTTATGGCTAAAGCAAACTCTTCATTTTCTGAAGTGCAAATTGCCCGTCGTATTAAAGAGGGGCGTGGC
CAAGGGCATGGTAAAGACTATATTCGCGGCGTTGTGACAATTTACCGAACAACTCCGCGGCCGGGAAGCC
GATCTCGGCTTGAACGAATTGTTAGGTGGCGGTACTTGGGTCGATATCAAAGTGCATCACTTCTTCCCGT
ATGCCCAACTTTGTATAGAGAGCCACTGCGGGATCGTCACCGTAATCTGCTTGCACGTAGATCACATAAG
CACCAAGCGCGTTGGCCTCATGCTTGAGGAGATTGATGAGCGCGGTGGCAATGCCCTGCCTCCGGTGCTC
GCCGGAGACTGCGAGATCATAGATATAGATCTCACTACGCGGCTGCTCAAACTTGGGCAGAACGTAAGCC
GCGAGAGCGCCAACAACCGCTTCTTGGTCGAAGGCAGCAAGCGCGATGAATGTCTTACTACGGAGCAAGT
TCCCGAGGTAATCGGAGTCCGGCTGATGTTGGGAGT
Features (pLannotate 1.2.2; 17 found; start..end, strand, type, name):
    358..386     -  promoter       Pc promoter: intI1 (promoter lies within the coding sequence); class 1 integron promoter
    364..726     -  CDS            YPR2_ECOLX (fragment): Protein predicted: Swiss-Prot protein existence level 4. From Escherichia coli.
    726..753     -  rep_origin     R6K γ ori (fragment): γ replication origin from E. coli plasmid R6K; requires the R6K initiator protein pi for replication
    782..815     +  protein_bind   loxP: Cre-mediated recombination occurs in the 8-bp core sequence (GCATACAT). Cre recombinase
    863..954     +  promoter       polyhedrin promoter: polh from Autographa californica; promoter for the baculovirus polyhedrin gene
   1107..1190    +  CDS            large T antigen (fragment): large T antigen from SV40 (simian virus 40)
   1213..1347    +  polyA_signal   SV40 poly(A) signal: SV40 polyadenylation signal
   1376..1425    +  CDS            SET1 (fragment): solubility-enhancement tag derived from T7 phage gene 10B
   1457..1622    -  mobile_element Tn7L: mini-Tn7 element (left end of the Tn7 transposon) Tn7
   1785..1801    +  CDS            lacZα (fragment): LacZα fragment of β-galactosidase; lacZ fragment
   1806..2260    +  rep_origin     f1 ori (sequence partly withheld): f1 bacteriophage origin of replication; arrow indicates direction of (+) strand synthesis
   2286..2390    +  promoter       AmpR promoter: bla
   2391..3251    +  CDS            AmpR: β-lactamase; bla; confers resistance to ampicillin, carbenicillin, and related antibiotics
   3422..4010    +  rep_origin     ori: high-copy-number ColE1/pMB1/pBR322/pUC origin of replication
   4196..4247    -  misc_feature   bom (fragment): basis of mobility region from pBR322
   4315..4539    -  mobile_element Tn7R: mini-Tn7 element (right end of the Tn7 transposon) Tn7
   4606..169     -  CDS            GmR (across the origin): gentamycin acetyltransferase; aacC1; confers resistance to gentamycin
