[The description below was written by a language model from this plasmid's Addgene catalogue record, the feature table of its GenBank file and pLannotate feature annotations shown in this document.]
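Description:
pLIB is the empty "library" vector of the biGBac system, a 4,970 bp circular insect-expression backbone designed as the entry point for building baculoviruses that express multisubunit protein complexes in insect cells. It is maintained in E. coli through a high-copy ColE1/pUC-type origin and an ampicillin resistance gene (β-lactamase with its own promoter), and also carries an f1 phage origin. No insert is present; genes of interest are introduced by Gibson assembly.

The functional payload sits between the Tn7R and Tn7L ends of a mini-Tn7 element, the arrangement used for site-specific transposition of a cassette into a baculoviral bacmid. Within these ends are a gentamicin acetyltransferase gene, which serves as the selectable marker for the transposed segment, a loxP site that can act as a substrate for Cre recombinase, and the expression cassette itself. That cassette consists of the baculovirus polyhedrin promoter, a very strong late viral promoter, followed by a position annotated as a mutated polyhedrin start codon, which presumably lets translation begin at the inserted gene's own ATG, and then an SV40 polyadenylation signal. The cassette is bracketed by short sequences annotated Cas_for and Cas_rev, which appear to be defined flanking sites for handling the whole promoter–gene–terminator unit, consistent with the system's stated purpose of rapid gene assembly, although the record does not spell out their use.

The two feature tables describe the same sequence with different origin coordinates. Several small automated hits (R6K γ ori, large T antigen, SET1, lacZα and bom fragments) are likely incidental remnants rather than functional parts.
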