Addgene plasmid #80610: pLIB
Purpose: (Empty Backbone) pLIB - Library vector (biGBac system for expression of protein complexes in insect cells)
Depositing lab: Jan-Michael Peters. Depositing organization: Research Institute of Molecular Pathology (IMP). Publication: biGBac enables rapid gene assembly for the expression of large multisubunit protein complexes. Weissmann F, Petzold G, VanderLinden R, Huis In 't Veld PJ, Brown NG, Lampert F, Westermann S, Stark H, Schulman BA, Peters JM. Proc Natl Acad Sci U S A. 2016 May 10;113(19):E2564-9. doi: 10.1073/pnas.1604935113. Epub 2016 Apr 25. PubMed 27114506.
Backbone
  Vector backbone: pLIB
  Backbone size (bp): 4970
  Vector type: Insect Expression
  Promoter: polyhedrin
  Selectable markers: Gentamicin
Growth in bacteria
  Bacterial resistance: Ampicillin, 100 μg/mL
  Growth temperature: 37°C
  Growth strain: DH5alpha
  Copy number: Unknown
Gene/Insert
  Cloning method: Gibson Cloning
  Sequencing primers: 5′ TCAACAGGTTGAACTGCTGATC; 3′ GGTGTAGCGTCGTAAGCTAATAC
Terms and licenses: Academic/Nonprofit Terms; Industry Terms: Not Available to Industry
How to cite: pLIB was a gift from Jan-Michael Peters (Addgene plasmid # 80610 ; http://n2t.net/addgene:80610 ; RRID:Addgene_80610)
