>Addgene plasmid #80610 | pLIB | addgene partial sequence | sequence record 158371 | pUni-fwd 5'-CTATCAACAGGTTGAACTG-3'
GCCGCGGTACCATAACTTCGTATAGCATACATTATACGAAGTTATCTGGTTTTACTAGTATCGATTCGCG
ACCTACTCCGGAATATTAATAGATCATGGAGATAATTAAAATGATAACCATCTCGCAAATAAATAAGTAT
TTTACTGTTTTCGTAACAGTTTTGTAATAAAAAAACCTATAAATATTCCGGATTATTCATACCGTCCCAC
CATCGGGCGCGGATCCCGGTCCGAAGCGCGCGGAATTCAAAGGCCTACGTCGACGAGCTCACTAGTCGCG
GCCGCTTTCGAATCTAGAGCCTGCAGTCTCGACAAGCTTGTCGAGAAGTACTAGAGGATCATAATCAGCC
ATACCACATTTGTAGAGGTTTTACTTGCTTTAAAAAACCTCCCACACCTCCCCCTGAACCTGAAACATAA
AATGAATGCAATTGTTGTTGTTAACTTGTTTATTGCAGCTTATAATGGTTACAAATAAAGCAATAGCATC
ACAAATTTCACAAATAAAGCATTTTTTTCACTGCATTCTAGTTGTGGTTTGTCCAAACTCATCAATGTAT
CTTATCATGTCTGGATCTGATCACTGCTTGAGCCTAGAAGATCCGGCTGCTAACAAAGCCCGAAAGGAAG
CTGAGTTGGCTGCTGCCACCGCTGAGCAATAACTATCATAACCCCTAGGAGATCCGAACCAGATAAGTGA
AATCTAGTTCCAAACTATTTTGTCATTTTTAATTTTCG
