>Addgene plasmid #80610 | pLIB | addgene partial sequence | sequence record 158372 | F1ori-R 5'-AGGGAAGAAAGCGAAAGGAG-3'
[63 nt withheld, positions 1-63]
CCCATTCGCCATTCAGGCTGCAAATAAGCGTTGATATTCAGTCAATTACAAACATTAATAACGAAGAGAT
GACAGAAAAATTTTCATTCTGTGACAGAGAAAAAGTAGCCGAAGATGACGGTTTGTCACATGGAGTTGGC
AGGATGTTTGATTAAAAACATAACAGGAAGAAAAATGCCCCGCTGTGGGCGGACAAAATAGTTGGGAACT
GGGAGGGGTGGAAATGGAGTTTTTAAGGATTATTTAGGGAAGAGTGACAAAATAGATGGGAACTGGGTGT
AGCGTCGTAAGCTAATACGAAAATTAAAAATGACAAAATAGTTTGGAACTAGATTTCACTTATCTGGTTC
GGATCTCCTAGGGGTTATGATAGTTATTGCTCAGCGGTGGCAGCAGCCAACTCAGCTTCCTTTCGGGCTT
TGTTAGCAGCCGGATCTTCTAGGCTCAAGCAGTGATCAGATCCAGACATGATAAGATACATTGATGAGTT
TGGACAAACCACAACTAGAATGCAGTGAAAAAAATGCTTTATTTGTGAAATTTGTGATGCTATTGCTTTA
TTTGTAACCATTATAAGCTGCAATAAACAAGTTAACAACAACAATTGCATTCATTTTATGTTTCAGGTTC
AGGGGGAGGTGTGGGAGGTTTTTTAAAGCAAGTAAAACCTCTACAAATGTGGTATGGCTGATTATGATCC
TCTAGTACTTCTCGACAAGCTTGTCGAGACTGCAGGCTCTAGATTCGAAAGCGGCCGCGACTAGTGAGCT
CGTCGACGTAGGCCTTTGAATTCCGCGCGCTTCGGACCGGGATCCGCGCCCGATGGTGGGACGGTATGAA
TAATCCGGAATATTTATAGGTTTTTTTATTACAAAACTGTTACGAAAACAGTAAAATACTTATTTATTTG
CGAGA
